>Addgene plasmid #13518 | pCDNA3-Flag MKK6(glu) | addgene partial sequence | sequence record 42698 | CMV-F 5'-CGCAAATGGGCGGTAGGCGTG-3'
TAGCGACTCTCTGGCTACTAGAGACCCACTGCTTACTGGCTTATCGAAATTAATACGACTCACTATAGGG
AGACCCAAGCTTCGGCAGCCAACATGGACTATAAGGACGATGATGACAAATCTCAGTCGAAAGGCAAGAA
GCGAAACCCTGGCCTTAAAATTCCAAAAGAAGCATTTGAACAACCTCAGACCAGTTCCACACCACCTAGA
GATTTAGACTCCAAGGCTTGCATTTCTATTGGAAATCAGAACTTTGAGGTGAAGGCAGATGACCTGGAGC
CTATAATGGAACTGGGACGAGGTGCGTACGGGGTGGTGGAGAAGATGCGGCACGTGCCCAGCGGGCAGAT
CATGGCAGTGAAGCGGATCCGAGCCACAGTAAATAGCCAGGAACAGAAACGGCTACTGATGGATTTGGAT
ATTTCCATGAGGACGGTGGACTGTCCATTCACTGTCACCTTTTATGGCGCACTGTTTCGGGAGGGTGATG
TGTGGATCTGCATGGAGCTCATGGATACATCACTAGATAAATTCTACAAACAAGTTATTGATAAAGGCCA
GACAATTCCAGAGGACATCTTAGGGAAAATAGCAGTTTCTATTGTAAAAGCATTAGAACATTTACATAGT
AAGCTGTCTGTCATTCACAGAGACGTCAAGCCTTCTAATGTACTCATCAATGCTCTCGGTCAAGTGAAGA
TGTGCGATTTTGGAATCAGTGGCTACTTGGTGGACGAGGTTGCTAAAGAAATTGATGCAGGTTGCAAACC
ATACATGGCCCCTGAAAGAATAAACCCAGAGCTCAACCAGAAGGGATACAGTGTGAAGTC
