>Addgene plasmid #13518 | pCDNA3-Flag MKK6(glu) | addgene partial sequence | sequence record 42745 | BGHrev
CTATAGAATAGGGCCCTCTAGATTAGTCTCCAAGAATCAGTTTTACAAAAGATGCCACATCTGTTCCTTT
GGATTCATGTAGGGTGAAAAATGGATGTTGCATTAGCTCTGGGTATGTAGGCCGTTCTTTGGAATTCTTC
TTTAAGCACTGTGAGGTAAAGTCAACAAACTCTGCAGAGAACTTGTCTGCTGGGAGTTGTGGCGATGGCT
CCTCTACCACCTGTTTGAGCTGCTGAAATGGAGTTCCCCATGAATCATAGGGAAATCGAAGGATGGCCAA
CTCAATCATCGTGATGCCCAGACTCCAAATGTCAGACTTCACACTGTATCCCTTCTGGTTGAGCTCTGGG
TTTATTCTTTCAGGGGCCATGTATGGTTTGCAACCTGCATCAATTTCTTTAGCAACCTCGTCCACCAAGT
AGCCACTGATTCCAAAATCGCACATCTTCACTTGACCGAGAGCATTGATGAGTACATTAGAAGGCTTGAC
GTCTCTGTGAATGACAGACAGCTTACTATGTAAATGTTCTAATGCTTTTACAATAGAAACTGCTATTTTC
CCTAAGATGTCCTCTGGAATTGTCTGGCCTTTATCAATAACTTGTTTGTAGAATTTATCTAGTGATGTAT
CCATGAGCTCCATGCAGATCCACACATCACCCTCCCGAAACAGTGCGCCATAAAAGGTGACAGTGAATGG
ACAGTCCACCGTCCTCATGGAAATATCCAAATCCATCAGTAGCCGTTTCTGTTCCTGGCTATTTACTGTG
GCTCGGATCCGCTTCACTGCCATGATCTGCCCGCTGGGCACGTGCCGCATCTTCTCCACCACCCCGTACG
CACCTCGTCCCAGTTCCATTATAGGCTCCAGGTCATCTGCCTTCACCTCAAAGTTCTGAT
