[The description below was written by a language model from this plasmid's Addgene catalogue record.]
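Description:
pCDNA3-Flag MKK6(glu) is a mammalian expression plasmid built on the Invitrogen pCDNA3 backbone (about 5.4 kb without insert). It is maintained as a high-copy plasmid in E. coli under ampicillin selection, and it carries a neomycin resistance marker that allows G418 selection of stably transfected mammalian cells. No feature table accompanies the record, so details of the origins of replication and polyadenylation signals are not listed. The use of a BGH reverse sequencing primer is consistent with the standard pCDNA3 arrangement, in which the cloning site lies between the CMV promoter and a bovine growth hormone polyadenylation signal.

The payload is a roughly 1.0 kb cDNA encoding human MKK6 (MAP2K6), a MAP kinase kinase, inserted between the HindIII and XbaI sites, both of which remain intact. It is expressed from the strong constitutive CMV promoter. An N-terminal Flag epitope allows the protein to be detected or immunoprecipitated with anti-Flag antibodies. The coding sequence carries two substitutions, Ser-207 to Glu and Thr-211 to Glu. Acidic replacements of serine and threonine residues like these are commonly used to mimic phosphorylation, and in MAP kinase kinases such changes are generally intended to give a constitutively active enzyme; the record itself lists only the mutations.

The associated publication concerns MKK3- and MKK6-regulated gene expression mediated by the p38 MAP kinase pathway. In that context, the construct is typically transfected into mammalian cells to drive p38 signalling without an upstream stimulus and to study the downstream effects on transcription and other cellular responses.
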