Addgene plasmid #13518: pCDNA3-Flag MKK6(glu)
Depositing lab: Roger Davis. Depositing organization: University of Massachusetts, Worcester. Publication: MKK3- and MKK6-regulated gene expression is mediated by the p38 mitogen-activated protein kinase signal transduction pathway. Raingeaud J, Whitmarsh AJ, Barrett T, Derijard B, Davis RJ. Mol Cell Biol. 1996 Mar . 16(3):1247-55. PubMed 8622669.
Backbone
  Vector backbone: pCDNA3
  Backbone manufacturer: Invitrogen
  Backbone size w/o insert (bp): 5446
  Vector type: Mammalian Expression
  Selectable markers: Neomycin (select with G418)
Growth in bacteria
  Bacterial resistance: Ampicillin, 100 μg/mL
  Growth temperature: 37°C
  Growth strain: DH5alpha
  Copy number: High Copy
Gene/Insert
  Gene/Insert name: MKK6(glu) (alt name: MKK6)
  Species: H. sapiens (human)
  Insert size (bp): 1044
  Mutation: Ser-207Glu Thr-211Glu
  GenBank ID: U39656
  Entrez Gene: MAP2K6 (a.k.a. MAPKK6, MEK6, MKK6, PRKMK6, SAPKK-3, SAPKK3)
  Promoter: CMV
  Tag / fusion protein: Flag (N terminal on insert)
  Cloning method: Restriction Enzyme; 5′ cloning site Hind III (not destroyed); 3′ cloning site Xba I (not destroyed)
  Sequencing primers: 5′ CMV-F; 3′ BGH-rev
Terms and licenses: Academic/Nonprofit Terms; Industry Terms: Not Available to Industry
How to cite: pCDNA3-Flag MKK6(glu) was a gift from Roger Davis (Addgene plasmid # 13518 ; http://n2t.net/addgene:13518 ; RRID:Addgene_13518)
