LOCUS       Exported 6397 bp ds-DNA circular SYN 12-MAY-2021
DEFINITION  synthetic circular DNA
ACCESSION   .
VERSION     .
KEYWORDS    pCDNA3-Flag MKK6(glu)
SOURCE      synthetic DNA construct
  ORGANISM  synthetic DNA construct
REFERENCE   1 (bases 1 to 6397)
  AUTHORS   Raingeaud J, Whitmarsh AJ, Barrett T, Derijard B, Davis RJ
  TITLE     MKK3- and MKK6-regulated gene expression is mediated by the p38
            mitogen-activated protein kinase signal transduction pathway.
  JOURNAL   Mol Cell Biol. 1996 Mar . 16(3):1247-55.
  PUBMED    8622669
REFERENCE   2 (bases 1 to 6397)
  AUTHORS   .
  TITLE     Direct Submission
  JOURNAL   Exported May 12, 2021 from SnapGene Server 1.1.58
            http://www.snapgene.com
FEATURES             Location/Qualifiers
     source          1..6397
                     /organism="synthetic DNA construct"
                     /mol_type="other DNA"
     primer_bind     complement(44..63)
                     /label=pRS-marker
                     /note="pRS vectors, use to sequence yeast selectable
                     marker"
     enhancer        235..614
                     /label=CMV enhancer
                     /note="human cytomegalovirus immediate early enhancer"
     promoter        615..818
                     /label=CMV promoter
                     /note="human cytomegalovirus (CMV) immediate early
                     promoter"
     primer_bind     769..789
                     /label=CMV-F
                     /note="Human CMV immediate early promoter, forward primer"
     primer_bind     863..882
                     /label=T7
                     /note="T7 promoter, forward primer"
     promoter        863..881
                     /label=T7 promoter
                     /note="promoter for bacteriophage T7 RNA polymerase"
     CDS             909..932
                     /codon_start=1
                     /product="FLAG(R) epitope tag, followed by an enterokinase
                     cleavage site"
                     /label=FLAG
                     /translation="DYKDDDDK"
     promoter        complement(1950..1968)
                     /label=SP6 promoter
                     /note="promoter for bacteriophage SP6 RNA polymerase"
     primer_bind     complement(1951..1968)
                     /label=SP6
                     /note="SP6 promoter, forward primer"
     primer_bind     complement(1988..2005)
                     /label=BGH-rev
                     /note="Bovine growth hormone terminator, reverse primer.
                     Also called BGH reverse"
     polyA_signal    1994..2218
                     /label=bGH poly(A) signal
                     /note="bovine growth hormone polyadenylation signal"
     rep_origin      2264..2692
                     /direction=RIGHT
                     /label=f1 ori
                     /note="f1 bacteriophage origin of replication; arrow
                     indicates direction of (+) strand synthesis"
     primer_bind     complement(2351..2370)
                     /label=F1ori-R
                     /note="F1 origin, reverse primer"
     primer_bind     2561..2582
                     /label=F1ori-F
                     /note="F1 origin, forward primer"
     primer_bind     complement(2701..2721)
                     /label=pBABE 3'
                     /note="SV40 enhancer, reverse primer for pBABE vectors"
     promoter        2706..3035
                     /label=SV40 promoter
                     /note="SV40 enhancer and early promoter"
     rep_origin      2886..3021
                     /label=SV40 ori
                     /note="SV40 origin of replication"
     primer_bind     2948..2967
                     /label=SV40pro-F
                     /note="SV40 promoter/origin, forward primer"
     CDS             3102..3896
                     /codon_start=1
                     /gene="aph(3')-II (or nptII)"
                     /product="aminoglycoside phosphotransferase from Tn5"
                     /label=NeoR/KanR
                     /note="confers resistance to neomycin, kanamycin, and G418
                     (Geneticin(R))"
                     /translation="MIEQDGLHAGSPAAWVERLFGYDWAQQTIGCSDAAVFRLSAQGRP
                     VLFVKTDLSGALNELQDEAARLSWLATTGVPCAAVLDVVTEAGRDWLLLGEVPGQDLLS
                     SHLAPAEKVSIMADAMRRLHTLDPATCPFDHQAKHRIERARTRMEAGLVDQDDLDEEHQ
                     GLAPAELFARLKARMPDGEDLVVTHGDACLPNIMVENGRFSGFIDCGRLGVADRYQDIA
                     LATRDIAEELGGEWADRFLVLYGIAAPDSQRIAFYRLLDEFF"
     primer_bind     complement(3156..3175)
                     /label=Neo-R
                     /note="Neomycin resistance gene, reverse primer"
     primer_bind     3766..3785
                     /label=Neo-F
                     /note="Neomycin resistance gene, forward primer"
     polyA_signal    4070..4191
                     /label=SV40 poly(A) signal
                     /note="SV40 polyadenylation signal"
     primer_bind     complement(4107..4126)
                     /label=SV40pA-R
                     /note="SV40 polyA, reverse primer"
     primer_bind     4161..4180
                     /label=EBV-rev
                     /note="SV40 polyA terminator, reverse primer"
     primer_bind     complement(4240..4256)
                     /label=M13 rev
                     /note="common sequencing primer, one of multiple similar
                     variants"
     primer_bind     complement(4240..4256)
                     /label=M13 Reverse
                     /note="In lacZ gene. Also called M13-rev"
     primer_bind     complement(4253..4275)
                     /label=M13/pUC Reverse
                     /note="In lacZ gene"
     protein_bind    4264..4280
                     /label=lac operator
                     /bound_moiety="lac repressor encoded by lacI"
                     /note="The lac repressor binds to the lac operator to
                     inhibit transcription in E. coli. This inhibition can be
                     relieved by adding lactose or
                     isopropyl-beta-D-thiogalactopyranoside (IPTG)."
     promoter        complement(4288..4318)
                     /label=lac promoter
                     /note="promoter for the E. coli lac operon"
     protein_bind    4333..4354
                     /label=CAP binding site
                     /bound_moiety="E. coli catabolite activator protein"
                     /note="CAP binding activates transcription in the presence
                     of cAMP."
     primer_bind     complement(4471..4488)
                     /label=L4440
                     /note="L4440 vector, forward primer"
     rep_origin      complement(4642..5230)
                     /direction=LEFT
                     /label=ori
                     /note="high-copy-number ColE1/pMB1/pBR322/pUC origin of
                     replication"
     primer_bind     complement(4722..4741)
                     /label=pBR322ori-F
                     /note="pBR322 origin, forward primer"
     CDS             complement(5401..6261)
                     /codon_start=1
                     /gene="bla"
                     /product="beta-lactamase"
                     /label=AmpR
                     /note="confers resistance to ampicillin, carbenicillin, and
                     related antibiotics"
                     /translation="MSIQHFRVALIPFFAAFCLPVFAHPETLVKVKDAEDQLGARVGYI
                     ELDLNSGKILESFRPEERFPMMSTFKVLLCGAVLSRIDAGQEQLGRRIHYSQNDLVEYS
                     PVTEKHLTDGMTVRELCSAAITMSDNTAANLLLTTIGGPKELTAFLHNMGDHVTRLDRW
                     EPELNEAIPNDERDTTMPVAMATTLRKLLTGELLTLASRQQLIDWMEADKVAGPLLRSA
                     LPAGWFIADKSGAGERGSRGIIAALGPDGKPSRIVVIYTTGSQATMDERNRQIAEIGAS
                     LIKHW"
     primer_bind     6024..6043
                     /label=Amp-R
                     /note="Ampicillin resistance gene, reverse primer"
     promoter        complement(6262..6366)
                     /gene="bla"
                     /label=AmpR promoter
ORIGIN
        1 gacggatcgg gagatctccc gatcccctat ggtgcactct cagtacaatc tgctctgatg
       61 ccgcatagtt aagccagtat ctgctccctg cttgtgtgtt ggaggtcgct gagtagtgcg
      121 cgagcaaaat ttaagctaca acaaggcaag gcttgaccga caattgcatg aagaatctgc
      181 ttagggttag gcgttttgcg ctgcttcgcg atgtacgggc cagatatacg cgttgacatt
      241 gattattgac tagttattaa tagtaatcaa ttacggggtc attagttcat agcccatata
      301 tggagttccg cgttacataa cttacggtaa atggcccgcc tggctgaccg cccaacgacc
      361 cccgcccatt gacgtcaata atgacgtatg ttcccatagt aacgccaata gggactttcc
      421 attgacgtca atgggtggag tatttacggt aaactgccca cttggcagta catcaagtgt
      481 atcatatgcc aagtacgccc cctattgacg tcaatgacgg taaatggccc gcctggcatt
      541 atgcccagta catgacctta tgggactttc ctacttggca gtacatctac gtattagtca
      601 tcgctattac catggtgatg cggttttggc agtacatcaa tgggcgtgga tagcggtttg
      661 actcacgggg atttccaagt ctccacccca ttgacgtcaa tgggagtttg ttttggcacc
      721 aaaatcaacg ggactttcca aaatgtcgta acaactccgc cccattgacg caaatgggcg
      781 gtaggcgtgt acggtgggag gtctatataa gcagagctct ctggctaact agagaaccca
      841 ctgcttactg gcttatcgaa attaatacga ctcactatag ggagacccaa gcttcggcag
      901 ccaacatgga ctataaggac gatgatgaca aatctcagtc gaaaggcaag aagcgaaacc
      961 ctggccttaa aattccaaaa gaagcatttg aacaacctca gaccagttcc acaccaccta
     1021 gagatttaga ctccaaggct tgcatttcta ttggaaatca gaactttgag gtgaaggcag
     1081 atgacctgga gcctataatg gaactgggac gaggtgcgta cggggtggtg gagaagatgc
     1141 ggcacgtgcc cagcgggcag atcatggcag tgaagcggat ccgagccaca gtaaatagcc
     1201 aggaacagaa acggctactg atggatttgg atatttccat gaggacggtg gactgtccat
     1261 tcactgtcac cttttatggc gcactgtttc gggagggtga tgtgtggatc tgcatggagc
     1321 tcatggatac atcactagat aaattctaca aacaagttat tgataaaggc cagacaattc
     1381 cagaggacat cttagggaaa atagcagttt ctattgtaaa agcattagaa catttacata
     1441 gtaagctgtc tgtcattcac agagacgtca agccttctaa tgtactcatc aatgctctcg
     1501 gtcaagtgaa gatgtgcgat tttggaatca gtggctactt ggtggacgag gttgctaaag
     1561 aaattgatgc aggttgcaaa ccatacatgg cccctgaaag aataaaccca gagctcaacc
     1621 agaagggata cagtgtgaag tctgacattt ggagtctggg catcacgatg attgagttgg
     1681 ccatccttcg atttccctat gattcatggg gaactccatt tcagcagctc aaacaggtgg
     1741 tagaggagcc atcgccacaa ctcccagcag acaagttctc tgcagagttt gttgacttta
     1801 cctcacagtg cttaaagaag aattccaaag aacggcctac atacccagag ctaatgcaac
     1861 atccattttt caccctacat gaatccaaag gaacagatgt ggcatctttt gtaaaactga
     1921 ttcttggaga ctaatctaga gggccctatt ctatagtgtc acctaaatgc tagagctcgc
     1981 tgatcagcct cgactgtgcc ttctagttgc cagccatctg ttgtttgccc ctcccccgtg
     2041 ccttccttga ccctggaagg tgccactccc actgtccttt cctaataaaa tgaggaaatt
     2101 gcatcgcatt gtctgagtag gtgtcattct attctggggg gtggggtggg gcaggacagc
     2161 aagggggagg attgggaaga caatagcagg catgctgggg atgcggtggg ctctatggct
     2221 tctgaggcgg aaagaaccag ctggggctct agggggtatc cccnnnnnnn nnnnnnnnnn
     2281 nnnnnnnnnn nnnnnnnnnn nnnnnnnnnn nnnnnnnnnn nnnnnnnnnn nnnnnnnnnn
     2341 nnnnnnnnnn nnnnnnnnnn nnnnnnnnnn nnnnnnnnnn nnnnnnncnn nnnnnnnnnn
     2401 nnnnnnnnnn nnnnnnnnnn nnnnnnnnnn nnnnnnnnnn nnnnnnnnnn nnnnnnnnnn
     2461 nnnnnnnnnn nnnnnnnnna nnnnnnnnnn nnnnnnnnnn nnnnnnnnnn nnnnnnnnnn
     2521 nnnnnnnnnc ctttgacgtt ggagtccacg ttctttaata gtggactctt gttccaaact
     2581 ggaacaacac tcaaccctat ctcggtctat tcttttgatt tataagggat tttgccgatt
     2641 tcggcctatt ggttaaaaaa tgagctgatt taacaaaaat ttaacgcgaa ttaattctgt
     2701 ggaatgtgtg tcagttaggg tgtggaaagt ccccaggctc cccagcaggc agaagtatgc
     2761 aaagcatgca tctcaattag tcagcaacca ggtgtggaaa gtccccaggc tccccagcag
     2821 gcagaagtat gcaaagcatg catctcaatt agtcagcaac catagtcccg cccctaactc
     2881 cgcccatccc gcccctaact ccgcccagtt ccgcccattc tccgccccat ggctgactaa
     2941 ttttttttat ttatgcagag gccgaggccg cctctgcctc tgagctattc cagaagtagt
     3001 gaggaggctt ttttggaggc ctaggctttt gcaaaaagct cccgggagct tgtatatcca
     3061 ttttcggatc tgatcaagag acaggatgag gatcgtttcg catgattgaa caagatggat
     3121 tgcacgcagg ttctccggcc gcttgggtgg agaggctatt cggctatgac tgggcacaac
     3181 agacaatcgg ctgctctgat gccgccgtgt tccggctgtc agcgcagggg cgcccggttc
     3241 tttttgtcaa gaccgacctg tccggtgccc tgaatgaact gcaggacgag gcagcgcggc
     3301 tatcgtggct ggccacgacg ggcgttcctt gcgcagctgt gctcgacgtt gtcactgaag
     3361 cgggaaggga ctggctgcta ttgggcgaag tgccggggca ggatctcctg tcatctcacc
     3421 ttgctcctgc cgagaaagta tccatcatgg ctgatgcaat gcggcggctg catacgcttg
     3481 atccggctac ctgcccattc gaccaccaag cgaaacatcg catcgagcga gcacgtactc
     3541 ggatggaagc cggtcttgtc gatcaggatg atctggacga agagcatcag gggctcgcgc
     3601 cagccgaact gttcgccagg ctcaaggcgc gcatgcccga cggcgaggat ctcgtcgtga
     3661 cccatggcga tgcctgcttg ccgaatatca tggtggaaaa tggccgcttt tctggattca
     3721 tcgactgtgg ccggctgggt gtggcggacc gctatcagga catagcgttg gctacccgtg
     3781 atattgctga agagcttggc ggcgaatggg ctgaccgctt cctcgtgctt tacggtatcg
     3841 ccgctcccga ttcgcagcgc atcgccttct atcgccttct tgacgagttc ttctgagcgg
     3901 gactctgggg ttcgaaatga ccgaccaagc gacgcccaac ctgccatcac gagatttcga
     3961 ttccaccgcc gccttctatg aaaggttggg cttcggaatc gttttccggg acgccggctg
     4021 gatgatcctc cagcgcgggg atctcatgct ggagttcttc gcccacccca acttgtttat
     4081 tgcagcttat aatggttaca aataaagcaa tagcatcaca aatttcacaa ataaagcatt
     4141 tttttcactg cattctagtt gtggtttgtc caaactcatc aatgtatctt atcatgtctg
     4201 tataccgtcg acctctagct agagcttggc gtaatcatgg tcatagctgt ttcctgtgtg
     4261 aaattgttat ccgctcacaa ttccacacaa catacgagcc ggaagcataa agtgtaaagc
     4321 ctggggtgcc taatgagtga gctaactcac attaattgcg ttgcgctcac tgcccgcttt
     4381 ccagtcggga aacctgtcgt gccagctgca ttaatgaatc ggccaacgcg cggggagagg
     4441 cggtttgcgt attgggcgct cttccgcttc ctcgctcact gactcgctgc gctcggtcgt
     4501 tcggctgcgg cgagcggtat cagctcactc aaaggcggta atacggttat ccacagaatc
     4561 aggggataac gcaggaaaga acatgtgagc aaaaggccag caaaaggcca ggaaccgtaa
     4621 aaaggccgcg ttgctggcgt ttttccatag gctccgcccc cctgacgagc atcacaaaaa
     4681 tcgacgctca agtcagaggt ggcgaaaccc gacaggacta taaagatacc aggcgtttcc
     4741 ccctggaagc tccctcgtgc gctctcctgt tccgaccctg ccgcttaccg gatacctgtc
     4801 cgcctttctc ccttcgggaa gcgtggcgct ttctcatagc tcacgctgta ggtatctcag
     4861 ttcggtgtag gtcgttcgct ccaagctggg ctgtgtgcac gaaccccccg ttcagcccga
     4921 ccgctgcgcc ttatccggta actatcgtct tgagtccaac ccggtaagac acgacttatc
     4981 gccactggca gcagccactg gtaacaggat tagcagagcg aggtatgtag gcggtgctac
     5041 agagttcttg aagtggtggc ctaactacgg ctacactaga agaacagtat ttggtatctg
     5101 cgctctgctg aagccagtta ccttcggaaa aagagttggt agctcttgat ccggcaaaca
     5161 aaccaccgct ggtagcggtg gtttttttgt ttgcaagcag cagattacgc gcagaaaaaa
     5221 aggatctcaa gaagatcctt tgatcttttc tacggggtct gacgctcagt ggaacgaaaa
     5281 ctcacgttaa gggattttgg tcatgagatt atcaaaaagg atcttcacct agatcctttt
     5341 aaattaaaaa tgaagtttta aatcaatcta aagtatatat gagtaaactt ggtctgacag
     5401 ttaccaatgc ttaatcagtg aggcacctat ctcagcgatc tgtctatttc gttcatccat
     5461 agttgcctga ctccccgtcg tgtagataac tacgatacgg gagggcttac catctggccc
     5521 cagtgctgca atgataccgc gagacccacg ctcaccggct ccagatttat cagcaataaa
     5581 ccagccagcc ggaagggccg agcgcagaag tggtcctgca actttatccg cctccatcca
     5641 gtctattaat tgttgccggg aagctagagt aagtagttcg ccagttaata gtttgcgcaa
     5701 cgttgttgcc attgctacag gcatcgtggt gtcacgctcg tcgtttggta tggcttcatt
     5761 cagctccggt tcccaacgat caaggcgagt tacatgatcc cccatgttgt gcaaaaaagc
     5821 ggttagctcc ttcggtcctc cgatcgttgt cagaagtaag ttggccgcag tgttatcact
     5881 catggttatg gcagcactgc ataattctct tactgtcatg ccatccgtaa gatgcttttc
     5941 tgtgactggt gagtactcaa ccaagtcatt ctgagaatag tgtatgcggc gaccgagttg
     6001 ctcttgcccg gcgtcaatac gggataatac cgcgccacat agcagaactt taaaagtgct
     6061 catcattgga aaacgttctt cggggcgaaa actctcaagg atcttaccgc tgttgagatc
     6121 cagttcgatg taacccactc gtgcacccaa ctgatcttca gcatctttta ctttcaccag
     6181 cgtttctggg tgagcaaaaa caggaaggca aaatgccgca aaaaagggaa taagggcgac
     6241 acggaaatgt tgaatactca tactcttcct ttttcaatat tattgaagca tttatcaggg
     6301 ttattgtctc atgagcggat acatatttga atgtatttag aaaaataaac aaataggggt
     6361 tccgcgcaca tttccccgaa aagtgccacc tgacgtc
//
